>Addgene plasmid #207267 | pHCMV_DHOV_GP | addgene full sequence | sequence record 407390 | Addgene NGS Result
GCGGCCGCTCTAGAGAGCTTGGCCCATTGCATACGTTGTATCCATATCATAATATGTACATTTATATTGG
CTCATGTCCAACATTACCGCCATGTTGACATTGATTATTGACTAGTTATTAATAGTAATCAATTACGGGG
TCATTAGTTCATAGCCCATATATGGAGTTCCGCGTTACATAACTTACGGTAAATGGCCCGCCTGGCTGAC
CGCCCAACGACCCCCGCCCATTGACGTCAATAATGACGTATGTTCCCATAGTAACGCCAATAGGGACTTT
CCATTGACGTCAATGGGTGGAGTATTTACGGTAAACTGCCCACTTGGCAGTACATCAAGTGTATCATATG
CCAAGTACGCCCCCTATTGACGTCAATGACGGTAAATGGCCCGCCTGGCATTATGCCCAGTACATGACCT
TATGGGACTTTCCTACTTGGCAGTACATCTACGTATTAGTCATCGCTATTACCATGGTGATGCGGTTTTG
GCAGTACATCAATGGGCGTGGATAGCGGTTTGACTCACGGGGATTTCCAAGTCTCCACCCCATTGACGTC
AATGGGAGTTTGTTTTGGCACCAAAATCAACGGGACTTTCCAAAATGTCGTAACAACTCCGCCCCATTGA
CGCAAATGGGCGGTAGGCGTGTACGGTGGGAGGTCTATATAAGCAGAGCTCGTTTAGTGAACCGTCAGAT
CGCCTGGACACGCCATCCACGCTGTTTTGACCTCCATAGATGACACCGGGACCGATCCAGCCTCCGGTCG
ACCGATCCTGAGAACTTCAGGGTGAGTTTGGGGACCCTTGATTGTTCTTTCTTTTTCGCTATTGTAAAAT
TCATGTTATATGGAGGGGGCAAAGTTTTCAGGGTGTTGTTTAGAATGGGAAGATGTCCCTTGTATCACCA
TGGACCCTCATGATAATTTTGTTTCTTTCACTTTCTACTCTGTTGACAACCATTGTCTCCTCTTATTTTC
TTTTCATTTTCTGTAACTTTTTCGTTAAACTTTAGCTTGCATTTGTAACGAATTTTTAAATTCACTTTTG
TTTATTTGTCAGATTGTAAGTACTTTCTCTAATCACTTTTTTTTCAAGGCAATCAGGGTATATTATATTG
TACTTCAGCACAGTTTTAGAGAACAATTGTTATAATTAAATGATAAGGTAGAATATTTCTGCATATAAAT
TCTGGCTGGCGTGGAAATATTCTTATTGGTAGAAACAACTACACCCTGGTCATCATCCTGCCTTTCTCTT
TATGGTTACAATGATATACACTGTTTGAGATGAGGATAAAATACTCTGAGTCCAAACCGGGCCCCTCTGC
TAACCATGTTCATGCCTTCTTCTCTTTCCTACAGCTCCTGGGCAACGTGCTGGTTGTTGTGCTGTCTCAT
CATTTTGGCAAAGAATTCGCCACCATGGACTCCACCATTAGACTGGTGGCCACAATCTTTCTCATCAGCC
TCACCCAGCAGATTGAGGTCTGTAACAAGGCCCAGCAGCAAGGACCTTACACACTGGTGGACTATCAAGA
GAAGCCCCTCAACATCTCTAGAATCCAGATCAAGGTCGTCAAGACCTCCGTGGCCACAAAAGGCCTCAAC
TTCCACATCGGCTATAGAGCTGTGTGGAGAAGCTACTGCTACAACGGCGGCTCTCTGGACAAAAACACCG
GCTGCTACAACGACCTCATTCCCAAGAGCCCCACCGAGTCCGAGCTCAGAACATGGAGCAAGAGCCAAAA
GTGCTGCACCGGACCCGACGCTGTCGACGCTTGGGGATCCGATGCTAGAATCTGCTGGGCCGAGTGGAAG
ATGGAGCTCTGCCATACCGCCAAGGAGCTGAAGAAGTACAGCAACAACAACCACTTCGCTTACCACACAT
GCAATCTGTCTTGGAGATGTGGACTGAAGTCCACACACATCGAAGTGAGGCTGCAAGCTTCCGGCGGACT
GGTCTCCATGGTCGCCGTGATGCCCAATGGAACACTGATCCCCATCGAGGGCACAAGACCTACCTACTGG
ACCGAGGACAGCTTCGCCTATCTCTACGACCCCGCCGGCACCGAGAAAAAGACCGAGAGCACCTTTCTCT
GGTGCTTCAAGGAACACATCAGACCTACCACAGAGCTCAGCGGCGCCGTCTATGATACCCACTACCTCGG
CGGCACCTACGATAAGAACCCCCAGTTCAACTACTACTGCAGAGACAACGGCTATTACTTCGAGCTGCCC
GCTAATAGACTCGTGTGCCTCCCTACAAGCTGCTACAAAAGAGAGGGCGCTATCGTGAACACCATGCACC
CCGACACATGGAAGGTGTCCGAAAAGCTCCACAGCGCCTCCCAGTTCGACGTGAACAATGTCGTGCACTC
TCTGGTGTACGAAACAGAGGGACTGAGACTCGCCCTCTCCCAGCTGGATCATAGATTCGCCACACTGTCT
AGACTGTTCAACAGACTGACCCAGTCTCTGGCTAAAATCGACGACAGACTGCTGGGCACACTGCTGGGCC
AAGACGTGTCCAGCAAGTTCATCTCCCCCACCAAGTTCATGCTCTCCCCTTGTCTGAGCACACCCGAAGG
CGACTCCAACTGCCACAACCATAGCATCTATAGGGACGGCAGATGGGTCCACAATTCCGATCCCACCCAG
TGCTTTTCTCTGTCCAAGAGCCAGCCCGTGGACCTCTATAGCTTCAAGGAGCTCTGGCTGCCTCAGCTGC
TGGACGTGAACGTCGAGGGAGTGGTGGCTGACGAGGAGGGCTGGTCCTTTGTCGCTCAGAGCAAGCAAGC
TCTGATCGACACCATGACCTACACCAAGAACGGCGGCAAGGGCACCTCTCTCGAGGACGTGCTGGGATAC
CCCAGCGGCTGGATCAACGGCAAACTCCAAGGACTGCTGCTCAATGGAGCTATCAGCTGGGTGGTCGTCA
TCGGCGTGGTGCTGGTCGGCGTGTGTCTGATGAGAAGAGTGTTCTGATGTCTTCCTGGAGCTCCAGTCAT
TGACTATAACGTCTCAGATCTTTTTCCCTCTGCCAAAAATTATGGGGACATCATGAAGCCCCTTGAGCAT
CTGACTTCTGGCTAATAAAGGAAATTTATTTTCATTGCAATAGTGTGTTGGAATTTTTTGTGTCTCTCAC
TCGGAAGGACATATGGGAGGGCAAATCATTTAAAACATCAGAATGAGTATTTGGTTTAGAGTTTGGCAAC
ATATGCCCATATGCTGGCTGCCATGAACAAAGGTTGGCTATAAAGAGGTCATCAGTATATGAAACAGCCC
CCTGCTGTCCATTCCTTATTCCATAGAAAAGCCTTGACTTGAGGTTAGATTTTTTTTATATTTTGTTTTG
TGTTATTTTTTTCTTTAACATCCCTAAAATTTTCCTTACATGTTTTACTAGCCAGATTTTTCCTCCTCTC
CTGACTACTCCCAGTCATAGCTGTCCCTCTTCTCTTATGGAGATCCCTCGACGGATCGGCCGCAATTCGT
AATCATGTCATAGCTGTTTCCTGTGTGAAATTGTTATCCGCTCACAATTCCACACAACATACGAGCCGGA
AGCATAAAGTGTAAAGCCTGGGGTGCCTAATGAGTGAGCTAACTCACATTAATTGCGTTGCGCTCACTGC
CCGCTTTCCAGTCGGGAAACCTGTCGTGCCAGCTGCATTAATGAATCGGCCAACGCGCGGGGAGAGGCGG
TTTGCGTATTGGGCGCTCTTCCGCTTCCTCGCTCACTGACTCGCTGCGCTCGGTCGTTCGGCTGCGGCGA
GCGGTATCAGCTCACTCAAAGGCGGTAATACGGTTATCCACAGAATCAGGGGATAACGCAGGAAAGAACA
TGTGAGCAAAAGGCCAGCAAAAGGCCAGGAACCGTAAAAAGGCCGCGTTGCTGGCGTTTTTCCATAGGCT
CCGCCCCCCTGACGAGCATCACAAAAATCGACGCTCAAGTCAGAGGTGGCGAAACCCGACAGGACTATAA
AGATACCAGGCGTTTCCCCCTGGAAGCTCCCTCGTGCGCTCTCCTGTTCCGACCCTGCCGCTTACCGGAT
ACCTGTCCGCCTTTCTCCCTTCGGGAAGCGTGGCGCTTTCTCATAGCTCACGCTGTAGGTATCTCAGTTC
GGTGTAGGTCGTTCGCTCCAAGCTGGGCTGTGTGCACGAACCCCCCGTTCAGCCCGACCGCTGCGCCTTA
TCCGGTAACTATCGTCTTGAGTCCAACCCGGTAAGACACGACTTATCGCCACTGGCAGCAGCCACTGGTA
ACAGGATTAGCAGAGCGAGGTATGTAGGCGGTGCTACAGAGTTCTTGAAGTGGTGGCCTAACTACGGCTA
CACTAGAAGAACAGTATTTGGTATCTGCGCTCTGCTGAAGCCAGTTACCTTCGGAAAAAGAGTTGGTAGC
TCTTGATCCGGCAAACAAACCACCGCTGGTAGCGGTGGTTTTTTTGTTTGCAAGCAGCAGATTACGCGCA
GAAAAAAAGGATCTCAAGAAGATCCTTTGATCTTTTCTACGGGGTCTGACGCTCAGTGGAACGAAAACTC
ACGTTAAGGGATTTTGGTCATGAGATTATCAAAAAGGATCTTCACCTAGATCCTTTTAAATTAAAAATGA
AGTTTTAAATCAATCTAAAGTATATATGAGTAAACTTGGTCTGACAGTTACCAATGCTTAATCAGTGAGG
CACCTATCTCAGCGATCTGTCTATTTCGTTCATCCATAGTTGCCTGACTCCCCGTCGTGTAGATAACTAC
GATACGGGAGGGCTTACCATCTGGCCCCAGTGCTGCAATGATACCGCGAGACCCACGCTCACCGGCACCA
GATTTATCAGCAATAAACCAGCCAGCCGGAAGGGCCGAGCGCAGAAGTGGTCCTGCAACTTTATCCGCCT
CCATCCAGTCTATTAATTGTTGCCGGGAAGCTAGAGTAAGTAGTTCGCCAGTTAATAGTTTGCGCAACGT
TGTTGCCATTGCTACAGGCATCGTGGTGTCACGCTCGTCGTTTGGTATGGCTTCATTCAGCTCCGGTTCC
CAACGATCAAGGCGAGTTACATGATCCCCCATGTTGTGCAAAAAAGCGGTTAGCTCCTTCGGTCCTCCGA
TCGTTGTCAGAAGTAAGTTGGCCGCAGTGTTATCACTCATGGTTATGGCAGCACTGCATAATTCTCTTAC
TGTCATGCCATCCGTAAGATGCTTTTCTGTGACTGGTGAGTACTCAACCAAGTCATTCTGAGAATAGTGT
ATGCGGCGACCGAGTTGCTCTTGCCCGGCGTCAATACGGGATAATACCGCGCCACATAGCAGAACTTTAA
AAGTGCTCATCATTGGAAAACGTTCTTCGGGGCGAAAACTCTCAAGGATCTTACCGCTGTTGAGATCCAG
TTCGATGTAACCCACTCGTGCACCCAACTGATCTTCAGCATCTTTTACTTTCACCAGCGTTTCTGGGTGA
GCAAAAACAGGAAGGCAAAATGCCGCAAAAAAGGGAATAAGGGCGACACGGAAATGTTGAATACTCATAC
TCTTCCTTTTTCAATATTATTGAAGCATTTATCAGGGTTATTGTCTCATGAGCGGATACATATTTGAATG
TATTTAGAAAAATAAACAAATAGGGGTTCCGCGCACATTTCCCCGAAAAGTGCCACCTAAATTGTAAGCG
TTAATATTTTGTTAAAATTCGCGTTAAATTTTTGTTAAATCAGCTCATTTTTTAACCAATAGGCCGAAAT
CGGCAAAATCCCTTATAAATCAAAAGAATAGACCGAGATAGGGT
[37 nt withheld, positions 5785-5821]
AAAGAACGTGGACTCCAACGTCAAAGG
[49 nt withheld, positions 5849-5897]
T
[91 nt withheld, positions 5899-5989]
G
[124 nt withheld, positions 5991-6114]
CCCATTCGCCATTCAGGCTGCGCAACTGTTGGGAAGGGCGATCGGTGCGGGCCTCTTCGCTATTACGCCA
GCTGGCGAAAGGGGGATGTGCTGCAAGGCGATTAAGTTGGGTAACGCCAGGGTTTTCCCAGTCACGACGT
TGTAAAACGACGGCCAGTGAGCGCGCGTAATACGACTCACTATAGGGCGAATTGGAGCTCCACCGCGGTG
Features (pLannotate 1.2.2; 16 found; start..end, strand, type, name):
     97..476     +  enhancer       CMV enhancer: human cytomegalovirus immediate early enhancer
    477..680     +  promoter       CMV promoter: human cytomegalovirus (CMV) immediate early promoter
    792..1364    +  intron         β-globin intron: intron from rabbit β-globin gene
   1428..2984    +  CDS            P4: ENV_DHVI1 - Experimental evidence at protein level: Swiss-Prot protein existence level 1. Attaches the virus to host cellular receptor and later induces fusion of virion with host membrane. From Dhori virus (strain Indian/1313/61) (Dho).
   3094..3149    +  polyA_signal   β-globin poly(A) signal: rabbit β-globin polyadenylation signal (Gil and Proudfoot, 1987)
   3531..3547    -  protein_bind   lac operator: The lac repressor binds to the lac operator to inhibit transcription in E. coli. This inhibition can be relieved by adding lactose or isopropyl-β-D-thiogalactopyranoside (IPTG). lac repressor encoded by lacI
   3555..3585    -  promoter       lac promoter: promoter for the E. coli lac operon
   3600..3621    -  protein_bind   CAP binding site: CAP binding activates transcription in the presence of cAMP. E. coli catabolite activator protein
   3634..3726    -  CDS            lacI (fragment): lac repressor; lacI; The lac repressor binds to the lac operator to inhibit transcription in E. coli. This inhibition can be relieved by adding lactose or isopropyl-β-D-thiogalactopyranoside (IPTG).
   3909..4497    -  rep_origin     ori: high-copy-number ColE1/pMB1/pBR322/pUC origin of replication
   4668..5528    -  CDS            AmpR: β-lactamase; bla; confers resistance to ampicillin, carbenicillin, and related antibiotics
   5529..5633    -  promoter       AmpR promoter: bla
   5686..6114    -  rep_origin     f1 ori (sequence partly withheld): f1 bacteriophage origin of replication; arrow indicates direction of (+) strand synthesis
   6119..6274    -  CDS            lacZα (fragment): LacZα fragment of β-galactosidase; lacZ fragment
   6282..6300    +  promoter       T7 promoter: promoter for bacteriophage T7 RNA polymerase
   6309..14      +  misc_feature   MCS (fragment) (across the origin): pBluescript multiple cloning site
