[The description below was written by a language model from this plasmid's Addgene catalogue record and pLannotate feature annotations shown in this document.]
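Description:
pHCMV_DHOV_GP is a mammalian expression plasmid built on the pHCMV backbone that produces the envelope glycoprotein (GP) of Dhori virus, a tick-borne thogotovirus. The insert of about 1.56 kb is a synthesized, mammalian codon-optimized open reading frame cloned between EcoRI and BglII sites, both of which are retained. The feature annotation matches it to the Dhori virus envelope protein, which attaches the virion to a host cell receptor and then drives fusion of the viral and host membranes. Transcription is driven by the human cytomegalovirus immediate early enhancer and promoter. A rabbit β-globin intron lies upstream of the coding sequence, where splicing generally improves mRNA processing and expression. A rabbit β-globin polyadenylation signal terminates the transcript. No epitope tag, reporter or mammalian selection marker is annotated, so the plasmid appears suited to transient transfection rather than stable selection.

For propagation in E. coli, the 6.3 kb plasmid carries a high-copy ColE1/pUC-type origin and a β-lactamase gene conferring ampicillin resistance. The remaining annotated elements are an f1 phage origin, lacZα and lacI fragments, the lac promoter and operator, a T7 promoter and part of a pBluescript polylinker. These are remnants of the cloning vector lineage and play no role in the mammalian expression cassette.

The record states the purpose simply as mammalian expression of Dhori virus GP. The associated publication concerns modular envelope design for cell type-specific delivery, so the plasmid was probably used to supply this glycoprotein in trans for pseudotyping viral or virus-like particles, although the record does not describe that use explicitly.
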