Addgene plasmid #207267: pHCMV_DHOV_GP
Purpose: Mammalian expression of Dhori virus GP protein
Depositing lab: Feng Zhang. Depositing organization: Broad Institute. Publication: Cell type-specific delivery by modular envelope design. Strebinger D, Frangieh CJ, Friedrich MJ, Faure G, Macrae RK, Zhang F. Nat Commun. 2023 Aug 23;14(1):5141. doi: 10.1038/s41467-023-40788-8. PubMed 37612276.
Backbone
  Vector backbone: pHCMV
  Backbone manufacturer: Clontech
  Backbone size w/o insert (bp): 4764
  Vector type: Mammalian Expression
Growth in bacteria
  Bacterial resistance: Ampicillin, 100 μg/mL
  Growth temperature: 37°C
  Growth strain: NEB Stable
  Copy number: High Copy
Gene/Insert
  Gene/Insert name: DHOV_GP
  Species: Dhori virus
  Insert size (bp): 1560
  Mutation: mammalian codon optimization
  Promoter: CMV promoter
  Cloning method: Restriction Enzyme; 5′ cloning site EcoRI (not destroyed); 3′ cloning site BglII (not destroyed)
Resource information
  A portion of this plasmid was derived from a plasmid made by: synthesis
Terms and licenses: Academic/Nonprofit Terms; Industry Terms: Not Available to Industry
How to cite: pHCMV_DHOV_GP was a gift from Feng Zhang (Addgene plasmid # 207267 ; http://n2t.net/addgene:207267 ; RRID:Addgene_207267)
